Addgene plasmid #13711: pB-actin 16 Early
Depositing lab: Karl Munger. Depositing organization: National Cancer Institute (NCI). Publication: The E6 and E7 genes of the human papillomavirus type 16 together are necessary and sufficient for transformation of primary human keratinocytes. Münger K, Phelps WC, Bubb V, Howley PM, Schlegel R. J Virol. 1989 Oct . 63(10):4417-21. PubMed 2476573.
Backbone
  Vector backbone: pB-actin
  Backbone size w/o insert (bp): 7500
  Vector type: Mammalian Expression
Growth in bacteria
  Bacterial resistance: Ampicillin, 100 μg/mL
  Growth temperature: 37°C
  Growth strain: DH5alpha
  Copy number: Low Copy
Gene/Insert
  Gene/Insert name: HPV 16 early region (alt name: HPV 16 genome)
  Species: H. sapiens (human)
  Insert size (bp): 4400
  Mutation: Incl. small part of L2
  GenBank ID: NC_001526
  Entrez Gene: E4 (a.k.a. HpV16gp5)
  Cloning method: Restriction Enzyme; 5′ cloning site Sal 1 (not destroyed); 3′ cloning site HindIII (not destroyed)
  Sequencing primers: 5′ n/a
Terms and licenses: Academic/Nonprofit Terms; Industry Terms: Not Available to Industry
How to cite: pB-actin 16 Early was a gift from Karl Munger (Addgene plasmid # 13711 ; http://n2t.net/addgene:13711 ; RRID:Addgene_13711)
