[The description below was written by a language model from this plasmid's Addgene catalogue record.]
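Description:
pB-actin 16 Early is a mammalian expression plasmid built on the pB-actin backbone (about 7.5 kb without insert) that carries the early region of the human papillomavirus type 16 genome. The insert is roughly 4.4 kb, was cloned by restriction enzymes between a SalI site at the 5′ end and a HindIII site at the 3′ end (both retained), and is noted to extend slightly beyond the early genes to include a small part of the late gene L2. The catalogue lists the species as human, but the sequence is viral in origin, corresponding to the HPV16 reference genome; E4 is the gene entry linked to the record. In bacteria the plasmid is selected with ampicillin and is described as low copy. The record does not name the origin of replication, any mammalian selection marker, or polyadenylation signals. It also does not explicitly state the promoter; the backbone name suggests a β-actin promoter drives the insert, but this is an inference from the name only. No feature table is provided.

The papillomavirus early region encodes the non-structural viral proteins, including the E6 and E7 oncoproteins along with regulatory and replication factors such as E1, E2, E4 and E5, so this construct expresses the full set of early functions in their native arrangement rather than a single isolated open reading frame. The associated publication concerns the requirement for HPV16 E6 and E7 together in transforming primary human keratinocytes. This is consistent with use of the plasmid as a complete early-region construct in transfection-based transformation or immortalisation studies, for comparison with constructs carrying individual or mutated early genes.
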