>Addgene plasmid #13711 | pB-actin 16 Early | depositor partial sequence | sequence record 7739 | Author sequence
[474 nt withheld, positions 1-474]
TAATCATGCATGGAGATACACCTACATTGCATGAATATATGTTAGATTTGCAACCAGAGACAACTGATCT
CTACTGTTATGAGCAATTAAATGACAGCTCAGAGGAGGAGGATGAAATAGATGGTCCAGCTGGACAAGCA
GAACCGGACAGAGCCCATTACAATATTGTAACCTTTTGTTGCAAGTGTGACTCTACGCTTCGGTTGTGCG
TACAAAGCACACACGTAGACATTCGTACTTTGGAAGACCTGTTAATGGGCACACTAGGAATTGTGTGCCC
CATCTGTTCTCAGAAACCATAATCTACCATGGCTGATCCTGCAGGTACCAATGGGGAAGAGGGTACGGGA
TGTAATGGATGGTTTTATGTAGAGGCTGTAGTGGAAAAAAAAACAGGGGATGCTATATCAGATGACGAGA
ACGAAAATGACAGTGATACAGGTGAAGATTTGGTAGATTTTATAGTAAATGATAATGATTATTTAACACA
GGCAGAAACAGAGACAGCACATGCGTTGTTTACTGCACAGGAAGCAAAACAACATAGAGATGCAGTACAG
GTTCTAAAACGAAAGTATTTGGTAGTCCACTTAGTGATATTAGTGGATGTGTAGACAATAATATTAGTCC
TAGATTAAAAGCTATATGTATAGAAAAACAAAGTAGAGCTGCAAAAAGGAGATTATTTGAAAGCGAAGAC
AGCGGGTATGGCAATACTGAAGTGGAAACTCAGCAGATGTTACAGGTAGAAGGGCGCCATGAGACTGAAA
CACCATGTAGTCAGTATAGTGGTGGAAGTGGGGGTGGTTGCAGTCAGTACAGTAGTGGAAGTGGGGGAGA
GGGTGTTAGTGAAAGACACACTATATGCCAAACACCACTTACAAATATTTTAAATGTACTAAAAACTAGT
AATGCAAAGGCAGCAATGTTAGCAAAATTTAAAGAGTTATACGGGGTGAGTTTTTCAGAATTAGTAAGAC
CATTTAAAAGTAATAAATCAACGTGTTGCGATTGGTGTATTGCTGCATTTGGACTTACACCCAGTATAGC
TGACAGTATAAAAACACTATTACAACAATATTGTTTATATTTACACATTCAAAGTTTAGCATGTTCATGG
GGAATGGTTGTGTTACTATTAGTAAGATATAAATGTGGAAAAAATAGAGAAACAATTGAAAAATTGCTGT
CTAAACTATTATGTGTGTCTCCAATGTGTATGATGATAGAGCCTCCAAAATTGCGTAGTACAGCAGCAGC
ATTATATTGGTATAAAACAGGTATATCAAATATTAGTGAAGTGTATGGAGACACGCCAGAATGGATACAA
AGACAAACAGTATTACAACATAGTTTTAATGATTGTACATTTGAATTATCACAGATGGTACAATGGGCCT
ACGATAATGACATAGTAGACGATAGTGAAATTGCATATAAATATGCACAATTGGCAGACACTAATAGTAA
TGCAAGTGCCTTTCTAAAAAGTAATTCACAGGCAAAAATTGTAAAGGATTGTGCAACAATGTGTAGACAT
TATAAACGAGCAGAAAAAAAACAAATGAGTATGAGTCAATGGATAAAATATAGATGTGATAGGGTAGATG
ATGGAGGTGATTGGAAGCAAATTGTTATGTTTTTAAGGTATCAAGGTGTAGAGTTTATGTCATTTTTAAC
TGCATTAAAAAGATTTTTGCAAGGCATACCTAAAAAAAATTGCATATTACTATATGGTGCAGCTAACACA
GGTAAATCATTATTTGGTATGAGTTTAATGAAATTTCTGCAAGGGTCTGTAATATGTTTTGTAAATTCTA
AAAGCCATTTTTGGTTACAACCATTAGCAGATGCCAAAATAGGTATGTTAGATGATGCTACAGTGCCCTG
TTGGAACTACATAGATGACAATTTAAGAAATGCATTGGATGGAAATTTAGTTTCTATGGATGTAAAGCAT
AGACCATTGGTACAACTAAAATGCCCTCCATTATTAATTACATCTAACATTAATGCTGGTACAGATTCTA
GGTGGCCTTATTTACATAATAGATTGGTGGTGTTTACATTTCCTAATGAGTTTCCATTTGACGAAAACGG
AAATCCAGTGTATGAGCTTAATGATAAGAACTGGAAATCCTTTTTCTCAAGGACGTGGTCCAGATTAAGT
TTGCACGAGGACGAGGACAAGGAAAACGATGGAGACTCTTTGCCAACGTTTAAATGTGTGTCAGGACAAA
ATACTAACACATTATGAAAATGATAGTACAGACCTACGTGACCATATAGACTATTGGAAACACATGCGCC
TAGAATGTGCTATTTATTACAAGGCCAGAGAAATGGGATTTAAACATATTAACCACCAAGTGGTGCCAAC
ACTGGCTGTATCAAAGAATAAAGCATTACAAGCAATTGAACTGCAACTAACGTTAGAAACAATATATAAC
TCACAATATAGTAATGAAAAGTGGACATTACAAGACGTTAGCCTTGAAGTGTATTTAACTGCACCAACAG
GATGTATAAAAAAACATGGATATACAGTGGAAGTGCAGTTTGATGGAGACATATGCAATACAATGCATTA
TACAAACTGGACACATATATATATTTGTGAAGAAGCATCAGTAACTGTGGTAGAGGGTCAAGTTGACTAT
TATGGTTTATATTATGTTCATGAAGGAATACGAACATATTTTGTGCAGTTTAAAGATGATGCAGAAAAAT
ATAGTAAAAATAAAGTATGGGAAGTTCATGCGGGTGGTCAGGTAATATTATGTCCTACATCTGTGTTTAG
CAGCAACGAAGTATCCTCTCCTGAAATTATTAGGCAGCACTTGGCCAACCACCCCGCCGCGACCCATACC
AAAGCCGTCGCCTTGGGCACCGAAGAAACACAGACGACTATCCAGCGACCAAGATCAGAGCCAGACACCG
GAAACCCCTGCCACACCACTAAGTTGTTGCACAGAGACTCAGTGGACAGTGCTCCAATCCTCACTGCATT
TAACAGCTCACACAAAGGACGGATTAACTGTAATAGTAACACTACACCCATAGTACATTTAAAAGGTGAT
GCTAATACTTTAAAATGTTTAAGATATAGATTTAAAAAGCATTGTACATTGTATACTGCAGTGTCGTCTA
CATGGCATTGGACAGGACATAATGTAAAACATAAAAGTGCAATTGTTACACTTACATATGATAGTGAATG
GCAACGTGACCAATTTTTGTCTCAAGTTAAAATACCAAAAACTATTACAGTGTCTACTGGATTTATGTCT
ATATGACAAATCTTGATACTGCATCCACAACATTACTGGCGTGCTTTTTGCTTTGCTTTGTGTGCTTTTG
TGTGTCTGCCTATTAATACGTCCGCTGCTTTTGTCTGTGTCTACATACACATCATTAATAATATTGGTAT
TACTATTGTGGATAACAGCAGCCTCTGCGTTTAGGTGTTTTATTGTATATATTATATTTGTTTATATACC
ATTATTTTTAATACATACACATGCACGCTTTTTAATTACATAATGTATATGTACATAATGTAATTGTTAC
ATATAATTGTTGTATACCATAACTTACTATTTTTTCTTTTTTATTTTCATATATAATTTTTTTTTTTGTT
TGTTTGTTTGTTTTTTAATAAACTGTTATTACTTAACAATGCGACACAAACGTTCTGCAAAACGCACAAA
ACGTGCATCGGCTACCCAACTTTATAAAACATGCAAACAGGCAGGTACATGTCCACCTGACATTATACCT
AAGGTTGAAGGCAAAACTATTGCTGAACAAATATTACAATATGGAAGTATGGGTGTATTTTTTGGTGGGT
TAGGAATTGGAACAGGGTCGGGTACAGGCGGACGCACTGGGTATATTCCATTGGGAACAAGGCCT
