>Addgene plasmid #13711 | pB-actin 16 Early | addgene partial sequence | sequence record 20009 | HPV165primeR 5'-GAAACCCAGCTGTAATCATGC-3'
CTGCTGATTATGTTGATTTGCACCAGAGACAACTGATCTCTACTGTTATGAGCAATTCAATGACAGCTCA
GAGGAGGAGGATGAAATAGATGGTCCAGCTGGACAAGCAGAACCGGACAGAGCCCATTACAATATTGTAA
CCTTTTGTTGCAAGTGTGACTCTACGCTTCGGTTGTGCGTACAAAGCACACACGTAGACATTCGTACTTT
GGAAGACCTGTTAATGGGCACACTAGGAATTGTGTGCCCCATCTGTTCTCAGAAACCATAATCTACCATG
GCTGATCCTGCAGGTACCAATGGGGAAGAGGGTACGGGATGTAATGGATGGTTTTATGTAGAGGCTGTAG
TGGAAAAAAAAACAGGGGATGCTATATCAGATGACGAGAACGAAAATGACAGTGATACAGGTGAAGATTT
GGTAGATTTTATAGTAAATGATAATGATTATTTAACACAGGCAGAAACAGAGACAGCACATGCGTTGTTT
ACTGCACAGGAAGCAAAACAACATAGAGATGCAGTACAGGTTCTAAAACGAAAGTATTTGGTAGTCCACT
TAGTGATATTAGTGGATGTGTAGACAATAATATTAGTCCTAGATTAAAAGCTTTGTAATTNAAAAANNNA
ACNAAANCNGCAAAAAGGANATTATTTGAAGCCAAAGACAGCGGGTATGNCCATTNCTGCCTGGAACTCT
CACNGATGTNCCNGGNTAGGAAGGGCGCCNTGAGACTGAAACNCCATGTANTCATTTTAGTGGTGNAATT
GGGGGGGTTTCCCCCATCCCNTATGGAATGGGGGANA
